>Addgene plasmid #197837 | pJMC-6T-Esp3I | addgene full sequence | sequence record 390104 | Addgene NGS Result
GTCAGTGAGCGAGGAAGCGGAAGAGCGCCCACCTGCTTTTCGGAACCGTGAGACGAACAACAACGTCTCT
AGTGTTTTGCAGGTGTGATGAAAAGCCTTAGGGTCAGGTGGCACTTTTCGGGGAAATGTGCGATGAACCC
CTATTTGTTTATTTTTCTAAATACATTCAAATATGTATCCGCTAATGAGACAATAACCCTGATAAATGCT
TCAATTATATTGAAAAAGGAAGAGTATGAGTATCCAACATTTCCGTGTCGCCCTTATTCCCTTTTTTGCG
GCCTTCTGCCTTCCTGTTTTTGCTCACCCAGAAACGCTGGTGAAAGTAAAAGATGCTGAAGATCAGTTGG
GTGCCCGAGTGGGTTACATTGAACTGGATCTCAACAGCGGCAAAATCTTAGAGAGTTTTCGCCCCGAAGA
ACGCTTCCCAATGATGAGCACTTTCAAAGTTCTGCTATGTGGCGCGGTGTTATCCCGTATTGATGCTGGG
CAAGAGCAACTCGGTCGCCGCATACACTATTCTCAGAATGACTTGGTTGAGTATTCACCAGTCACAGAAA
AGCATCTTACGGATGGCATGACAGTAAGAGAATTATGTAGTGCTGCCATAACCATGAGTGATAACACTGC
GGCCAACTTACTTCTGACAACGATTGGAGGACCGAAGGAGCTAACCGCTTTTTTGCACAACATGGGGGAT
CATGTAACTCGCCTTGATCGTTGGGAACCGGAGCTGAATGAAGCCATACCAAACGACGAGCGTGACACCA
CGATGCCTGTAGCAATGGCAACAACTCTCCGCAAACTATTAACTGGCGAACTACTTACTCTTGCTTCACG
CCAGCAACTCATTGACTGGATGGAGGCGGACAAAGTTGCAGGACCACTTCTGCGCTCGGCACTTCCGGCT
GGCTGGTTTATTGCTGATAAATCTGGAGCCGGTGAGCGTGGCTCTCGCGGTATCATTGCAGCACTGGGGC
CAGATGGTAAGCCCTCCCGTATCGTAGTTATCTACACGACGGGGAGTCAGGCAACTATGGATGAACGGAA
TAGACAGATCGCTGAGATAGGTGCCTCACTGATTAAGCATTGGTAACTGTCAGACGAAGGGAAATAAATA
GTAGCCCGCCTGATGTGCGGGCTTTTTTTTGGTGGTGGTTACCAGTGTCGCTTAGCTACCGTAGGTCCTC
TTAGGCGGTCCGATTAGCGACATAGTCATCAATGCCTTGACGGCAAAATCCCTTAACGTGAGTTTTCGTT
CCACTGAGCGTCAGACCCCGTAGAAAAGATCAAAGGATCTTCTTGAGATCCTTTTTTTCTGCGCGTAATC
TGCTGCTTGCAAACAAAAAAACCACCGCTACCAGCGGTGGTTTGTTTGCCGGATCAAGAGCTACTAACTC
TTTTTCCGAAGGTAACTGGCTTCAGCAGAGCGCAGATACCAAATACTGTTCTTCTAGTGTAGCCGTAGTT
AGGCCACCACTTCAAGAACTCTGTAGCACCGCCTACATACCTCGCTCTGCTAATCCTGTTACCAGTGGCT
GCTGCCAGTGGCGATAAGTCGTGTCTTACCGGGTTGGACTCAAGACGATAGTTACCGGATAAGGCGCAGC
GGTCGGGCTGAACGGGGGGTTCGTGCTCACAGCCCAGCTTGGAGCGAACGACCTACACCGAACTGAGATA
CCTACAGCGTGAGCTATGAGAAAGCGCCACGCTTCCCGAAGGGAGAAAGGCGGACAGGTATCCGGTAAGC
GGCAGGGTCGGAACAGGAGAGCGCACGAGGGAGCTTCCAGTGGGAAACGCCTGGTATCTTTATAGTCCTG
TCGGGTTTCGCCACCTCTGACTTGAGCGTCGATTTTTGTGATGCTCGTCAGGGGGGCGGAGCCTATGGAA
AAACGCCAGCAACGCGGCCTTTTTACGGTTCCTGGCCTTTTGCTGGCCTTTTGCTCACATGTTCTTTCCT
GCGTTATCCCCTGATTCTGTGGATAACCGTATTACCGCCTTTGAGTGAGCTGATACCGCTCGCCGCAGCC
GAACGACCGAGCGCAGCGA
Features (pLannotate 1.2.2; 4 found; start..end, strand, type, name):
      1..23      +  rep_origin     RSF ori (fragment): Plasmids containing the RSF 1030 origin of replication can be propagated in E. coli cells that contain additional plasmids with compatible origins.
    135..235     +  promoter       AmpR promoter: bla
    236..1096    +  CDS            AmpR: β-lactamase; bla; confers resistance to ampicillin, carbenicillin, and related antibiotics
   1303..1891    +  rep_origin     ori: high-copy-number ColE1/pMB1/pBR322/pUC origin of replication
