[The description below was written by a language model from this plasmid's Addgene catalogue record and pLannotate feature annotations shown in this document.]
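Description:
pJMC-6T-Esp3I is a small (about 2 kb) synthetic cloning module from an extensible vector toolkit and parts library built for advanced engineering of plant genomes. The record describes it as a "Level 1 module 6T with Esp3I expansion point", and lists no gene or insert. It is therefore best understood as an empty assembly component within a hierarchical, modular cloning scheme rather than as an expression construct. Esp3I is a type IIS restriction enzyme, which cuts outside its recognition site and is widely used in Golden Gate-style assembly. An Esp3I "expansion point" presumably provides a position where further modules can be added during assembly. However, the record does not explain the numbering or the meaning of "6T", and the feature table does not annotate the Esp3I sites or any flanking overhangs. The backbone is described only as self-made, and the vector type is unspecified.

The annotated features are almost entirely bacterial maintenance elements. The bla promoter drives the AmpR β-lactamase gene, which gives ampicillin or carbenicillin selection. A high-copy ColE1/pMB1/pUC-type origin of replication matches the catalogue listing as a high-copy plasmid propagated in E. coli. A 23-nt match to the RSF origin is also flagged, but a fragment that short is unlikely to be functional and is probably an incidental sequence match. No plant promoters, terminators, T-DNA borders, reporters or coding sequences are annotated. The plasmid thus appears to act as a positional placeholder or linker module for building larger multi-part plant transformation constructs within this toolkit.
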