Addgene plasmid #197837: pJMC-6T-Esp3I
Purpose: Level 1 module 6T with Esp3I expansion point
Depositing lab: Daniel Voytas. Depositing organization: University of Minnesota. Publication: An extensible vector toolkit and parts library for advanced engineering of plant genomes. Chamness JC, Kumar J, Cruz AJ, Rhuby E, Holum MJ, Cody JP, Tibebu R, Gamo ME, Starker CG, Zhang F, Voytas DF. Plant Genome. 2023 Mar 9:e20312. doi: 10.1002/tpg2.20312. PubMed 36896468.
Backbone
  Vector backbone: Unspecified
  Backbone manufacturer: Self-made
  Vector type: Unspecified
Growth in bacteria
  Bacterial resistance: Ampicillin, 100 μg/mL
  Growth temperature: 37°C
  Growth strain: DH5alpha
  Copy number: High Copy
Gene/Insert
  Gene/Insert name: None
  Species: Synthetic
  Cloning method: Restriction Enzyme; 5′ cloning site Unknown (unknown if destroyed)
Terms and licenses: Academic/Nonprofit Terms; Industry Terms: Not Available to Industry
Depositor comments: Please visit https://www.biorxiv.org/content/10.1101/2022.10.15.511792v1 for bioRxiv preprint.
How to cite: pJMC-6T-Esp3I was a gift from Daniel Voytas (Addgene plasmid # 197837 ; http://n2t.net/addgene:197837 ; RRID:Addgene_197837)
